Addgene plasmid #156827: pD649-HAsp-PSG3-Fc(DAPA)-AviTag-6xHis
Purpose: Mammalian expression of secreted protein fused to Fc(DAPA)-Avi-6xHis.
Depositing lab: Chris Garcia. Depositing organization: Stanford University. Publication: A Human IgSF Cell-Surface Interactome Reveals a Complex Network of Protein-Protein Interactions. Wojtowicz WM, Vielmetter J, Fernandes RA, Siepe DH, Eastman CL, Chisholm GB, Cox S, Klock H, Anderson PW, Rue SM, Miller JJ, Glaser SM, Bragstad ML, Vance J, Lam AW, Lesley SA, Zinn K, Garcia KC. Cell. 2020 Aug 20;182(4):1027-1043.e17. doi: 10.1016/j.cell.2020.07.025. PubMed 32822567.
Backbone
  Vector backbone: pD649
  Backbone size w/o insert (bp): 6106
  Vector type: Mammalian Expression
Growth in bacteria
  Bacterial resistance: Ampicillin, 100 μg/mL
  Growth temperature: 37°C
  Growth strain: DH5alpha
  Copy number: High Copy
Gene/Insert
  Gene/Insert name: PSG3
  Species: H. sapiens (human)
  Insert size (bp): 1182
  Mutation: Fc region of human IgG contains D265A and P329A mutations (DAPA)
  Entrez Gene: PSG3
  Promoter: CMV/SP6
  Tag / fusion protein: Fc(DAPA)-AviTag-6xHis (C terminal on backbone)
  Cloning method: Restriction Enzyme; 5′ cloning site GCGGCCGC (not destroyed); 3′ cloning site GGCGCGCC (not destroyed)
  Sequencing primers: 5′ ATTTAGGTGACACTATAG; 3′ CACGTACCAGTTGAACTTCACC
Resource information
  A portion of this plasmid was derived from a plasmid made by: synthesis by ThermoFisher
Terms and licenses: Academic/Nonprofit Terms; Industry Terms: Not Available to Industry
Depositor comments: Some plasmids in this collection may have an IS4-like element ISVsa5 family transposase upstream of the CMV promoter.
How to cite: pD649-HAsp-PSG3-Fc(DAPA)-AviTag-6xHis was a gift from Chris Garcia (Addgene plasmid # 156827 ; http://n2t.net/addgene:156827 ; RRID:Addgene_156827)
