[The description below was written by a language model from this plasmid's Addgene catalogue record and pLannotate feature annotations shown in this document.]
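Description:
pD649-HAsp-PSG3-Fc(DAPA)-AviTag-6xHis is a mammalian expression plasmid of 7,288 bp, built on the pD649 backbone, for producing a secreted, Fc-fused form of human PSG3 (pregnancy-specific beta-1-glycoprotein 3). It is maintained in E. coli as a high-copy plasmid through a ColE1/pUC-type origin and selected with ampicillin via the β-lactamase gene. Transcription in mammalian cells is driven by the human CMV immediate-early enhancer and promoter, followed by a fragment of CMV intron A. An SP6 phage promoter sits just upstream of the coding region, and the bovine growth hormone polyadenylation signal terminates the transcript.

The open reading frame begins with a leader peptide that directs the product into the secretory pathway. The plasmid name calls it "HAsp", while the automated annotation matches part of it to an immunoglobulin heavy-chain signal sequence. The 1,182 bp PSG3 insert follows, cloned between retained NotI and AscI sites. The annotation software labels this segment as PSG1, which probably reflects similarity between PSG family members rather than a different insert. Downstream, the backbone supplies a human IgG1 Fc region carrying the D265A and P329A (DAPA) substitutions, which are generally used to reduce Fc effector binding. After the Fc come an AviTag for site-specific enzymatic biotinylation and a 6xHis tag for metal-affinity purification, although neither tag is picked up in the feature table.

A separate SV40 promoter/EM7 cassette with a puromycin N-acetyltransferase sequence and the SV40 poly(A) signal offers a possible mammalian selection marker, though it is annotated as a fragment. The depositor notes that some plasmids in this collection may carry an IS4-like transposase upstream of the CMV promoter. The construct belongs to a collection used to map human immunoglobulin-superfamily cell-surface protein interactions.
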