Features (pLannotate 1.2.2; 21 found; start..end, strand, type, name):
    119..143     -  CDS            KanR (fragment): aminoglycoside phosphotransferase; aph(3')-Ia; confers resistance to kanamycin
    254..842     +  rep_origin     ori: high-copy-number ColE1/pMB1/pBR322/pUC origin of replication
   1067..1084    +  terminator     rrnB T2 terminator (fragment): transcription terminator T2 from the E. coli rrnB gene
   1109..1128    -  CDS            lacZα (fragment): LacZα fragment of β-galactosidase; lacZ fragment
   1584..1600    +  protein_bind   lac operator: The lac repressor binds to the lac operator to inhibit transcription in E. coli. This inhibition can be relieved by adding lactose or isopropyl-β-D-thiogalactopyranoside (IPTG). lac repressor encoded by lacI
   1843..2146    +  enhancer       CMV enhancer: human cytomegalovirus immediate early enhancer
   2147..2350    +  promoter       CMV promoter: human cytomegalovirus (CMV) immediate early promoter
   2486..2529    +  intron         CMV intron (fragment): modified intron A from human cytomegalovirus
   2581..2599    +  promoter       SP6 promoter: promoter for bacteriophage SP6 RNA polymerase
   2603..2640    +  CDS            IgH signal sequence (fragment): signal sequence from the mouse immunoglobulin heavy chain variable region
   2746..3888    +  CDS            PSG1 (fragment): PSG1_HUMAN - Also known as B1G1, PSBG1, PSGGA. Experimental evidence at protein level: Swiss-Prot protein existence level 1. From Homo sapiens (Human).
   3946..4623    +  CDS            IGHG1 (fragment): IGHG1_HUMAN - Experimental evidence at protein level: Swiss-Prot protein existence level 1. Constant region of immunoglobulin heavy chains. Immunoglobulins, also known as antibodies, are membrane-bound or secreted glycoproteins produced by B lymphocytes. In the recognition phase of humoral immunity, the membrane-bound immunoglobulins serve as receptors which, upon binding of a specific antigen, trigger the clonal expansion and differentiation of B lymphocytes into immunoglobulins- secreting plasma cells. Secreted immunoglobulins mediate the effector phase of humoral immunity, which results in
   4838..4949    +  polyA_signal   bGH poly(A) signal: bovine growth hormone polyadenylation signal
   4950..5058    +  rep_origin     f1 ori (fragment): f1 bacteriophage origin of replication; arrow indicates direction of (+) strand synthesis
   5072..5401    +  promoter       SV40 promoter: SV40 enhancer and early promoter
   5449..5496    +  promoter       EM7 promoter: synthetic bacterial promoter&nbsp
   5515..6114    +  CDS            PuroR (fragment): puromycin N-acetyltransferase; pac from Streptomyces; confers resistance to puromycin
   6124..6249    +  CDS            ble (fragment): BLE_KLEPN - Experimental evidence at protein level: Swiss-Prot protein existence level 1. Binding protein with a strong affinity to the bleomycin family of antibiotics. Binds to CL990; an antimitotic-antibiotic compound. From Klebsiella pneumoniae.
   6244..6365    +  polyA_signal   SV40 poly(A) signal: SV40 polyadenylation signal
   6418..7278    -  CDS            AmpR: β-lactamase; bla; confers resistance to ampicillin, carbenicillin, and related antibiotics
   7281..89      -  promoter       AmpR promoter (fragment) (across the origin): bla
>Addgene plasmid #156827 | pD649-HAsp-PSG3-Fc(DAPA)-AviTag-6xHis | depositor full sequence | sequence record 302763 | Full Sequence
TTTCAATATTATTGAAGCATTTATCAGGGTTATTGTCTCATGAGCGGATACATATTTGAATGTATTTAGA
AAAATAAACAAATAGGGGTCAGTGTTACAACCAATTAACCAATTCTGAACATTATCGCGAGCCCATTTAT
ACCTGAATATGGCTCATAACACCCCTTGCTCATGACCAAAATCCCTTAACGTGAGTTACGCGCGCGTCGT
TCCACTGAGCGTCAGACCCCGTAGAAAAGATCAAAGGATCTTCTTGAGATCCTTTTTTTCTGCGCGTAAT
CTGCTGCTTGCAAACAAAAAAACCACCGCTACCAGCGGTGGTTTGTTTGCCGGATCAAGAGCTACCAACT
CTTTTTCCGAAGGTAACTGGCTTCAGCAGAGCGCAGATACCAAATACTGTTCTTCTAGTGTAGCCGTAGT
TAGCCCACCACTTCAAGAACTCTGTAGCACCGCCTACATACCTCGCTCTGCTAATCCTGTTACCAGTGGC
TGCTGCCAGTGGCGATAAGTCGTGTCTTACCGGGTTGGACTCAAGACGATAGTTACCGGATAAGGCGCAG
CGGTCGGGCTGAACGGGGGGTTCGTGCACACAGCCCAGCTTGGAGCGAACGACCTACACCGAACTGAGAT
ACCTACAGCGTGAGCTATGAGAAAGCGCCACGCTTCCCGAAGGGAGAAAGGCGGACAGGTATCCGGTAAG
CGGCAGGGTCGGAACAGGAGAGCGCACGAGGGAGCTTCCAGGGGGAAACGCCTGGTATCTTTATAGTCCT
GTCGGGTTTCGCCACCTCTGACTTGAGCGTCGATTTTTGTGATGCTCGTCAGGGGGGCGGAGCCTATGGA
AAAACGCCAGCAACGCGGCCTTTTTACGGTTCCTGGCCTTTTGCTGGCCTTTTGCTCACATGTTCTTTCC
TGCGTTATCCCCTGATTCTGTGGATAACCGTATTACCGCCTTTGAGTGAGCTGATACCGCTCGCCGCAGC
CGAACGACCGAGCGCAGCGAGTCAGTGAGCGAGGAAGCGGAAGGCGAGAGTAGGGAACTGCCAGGCATCA
AACTAAGCAGAAGGCCCCTGACGGATGGCCTTTTTGCGTTTCTACAAACTCTTTCTGTGTTGTAAAACGA
CGGCCAGTCTTAAGCTCGGGCCCCCTGGGCGGTTCTGATAACGAGTAATCGTTAATCCGCAAATAACGTA
AAAACCCGCTTCGGCGGGTTTTTTTATGGGGGGAGTTTAGGGAAAGAGCATTTGTCAGAATATTTAAGGG
CGCCTGTCACTTTGCTTGATATATGAGAATTATTTAACCTTATAAATGAGAAAAAAGCAACGCACTTTAA
ATAAGATACGTTGCTTTTTCGATTGATGAACACCTATAATTAAACTATTCATCTATTATTTATGATTTTT
TGTATATACAATATTTCTAGTTTGTTAAAGAGAATTAAGAAAATAAATCTCGAAAATAATAAAGGGAAAA
TCAGTTTTTGATATCAAAATTATACATGTCAACGATAATACAAAATATAATACAAACTATAAGATGTTAT
CAGTATTTATTATCATTTAGAATAAATTTTGTGTCGCCCTTAATTGTGAGCGGATAACAATTACGAGCTT
CATGCACAGTGGCGTTGACTCAATATTGGCCATTAGCCATATTATTCATTGGTTATATAGCATAAATCAA
TATTGGCTATTGGCCATTGCATACGTTGTATCTATATCATAATATGTACATTTATATTGGCTCATGTCCA
ATATGACCGCCATGTTGGCATTGATTATTGACTAGTTATTAATAGTAATCAATTACGGGGTCATTAGTTC
ATAGCCCATATATGGAGTTCCGCGTTACATAACTTACGGTAAATGGCCCGCCTGGCTGACCGCCCAACGA
CCCCCGCCCATTGACGTCAATAATGACGTATGTTCCCATAGTAACGCCAATAGGGACTTTCCATTGACGT
CAATGGGTGGAGTATTTACGGTAAACTGCCCACTTGGCAGTACATCAAGTGTATCATATGCCAAGTACGC
CCCCTATTGACGTCAATGACGGTAAATGGCCCGCCTGGCATTATGCCCAGTACATGACCTTATGGGACTT
TCCTACTTGGCAGTACATCTACGTATTAGTCATCGCTATTACCATGGTGATGCGGTTTTGGCAGTACATC
AATGGGCGTGGATAGCGGTTTGACTCACGGGGATTTCCAAGTCTCCACCCCATTGACGTCAATGGGAGTT
TGTTTTGGCACCAAAATCAACGGGACTTTCCAAAATGTCGTAACAACTCCGCCCCATTGACGCAAATGGG
CGGTAGGCGTGTACGGTGGGAGGTCTATATAAGCAGAGCTCGTTTAGTGAACCGTCAGATCGCCTGGAGA
CGCCATCCACGCTGTTTTGACCTCCATAGAAGACACCGGGACCGATCCAGCCTCCGCGGCCGGGAACGGT
GCATTGGAACGCGGATTCCCCGTGCCAAGAGTGACGTAAGTACCGCCTATAGAGTCTATAGGCCCACCCC
CTTGGCTTCGTTAGAACGCGGCTACAATTAATACATAACCTTATGTATCATACACATACGATTTAGGTGA
CACTATAGAATAACATCCACTTTGCCTTTCTCTCCACAGGTGTCCACTCCCAGGTCCAACTGCACCTCGG
TTCTATCGAAAACGCGCCTGCTAGCGCCACCATGAAGACCATCATTGCCCTGAGCTACATCTTCTGCCTG
GTGTTCGCTGCGGCCGCCCAAGTGACAATTGAGGCCGAGCCTACAAAGGTGTCCAAGGGCAAAGATGTGC
TGCTGCTGGTGCACAACCTGCCTCAGAATCTGGCCGGCTACATCTGGTACAAGGGCCAGATGAAGGACCT
GTACCACTACATCACCAGCTACGTGGTGGACGGCCAGATCATCATCTACGGCCCTGCCTACAGCGGCAGA
GAAACCGTGTACAGCAATGCCAGCCTGCTGATCCAGAACGTGACAAGAGAGGATGCCGGCAGCTACACCC
TGCACATTGTGAAGAGAGGCGACGGCACAAGAGGCGAGACAGGCCACTTCACCTTCACACTGTACCTGGA
AACCCCTAAGCCTAGCATCAGCAGCTCCAATCTGTACCCCAGAGAAGATATGGAAGCCGTGTCTCTGACC
TGCGATCCCGAGACACCTGATGCCTCTTACCTGTGGTGGATGAACGGCCAGAGCCTGCCTATGACACACA
GCCTGCAGCTGAGCAAGAACAAGCGGACCCTGTTCCTGTTCGGCGTGACCAAGTACACAGCCGGACCTTA
CGAGTGCGAGATCAGAAACCCTGTGTCCGCCAGCAGATCTGACCCCGTGACACTGAATCTGCTGCCCAAG
CTGCCTAAGCCTTACATCACGATCAACAACCTGAATCCGCGCGAGAACAAGGACGTGCTGGCCTTTACAT
GCGAGCCCAAGAGCGAGAACTACACCTATATCTGGTGGCTGAATGGACAGTCCCTGCCTGTGTCTCCCAG
AGTGAAGAGGCCCATCGAGAACAGAATCCTGATCCTGCCTAGCGTGACCAGAAACGAGACAGGGCCCTAC
CAGTGCGAAATCCAGGACAGATACGGCGGCATTCGGAGCTACCCTGTGACTCTGAACGTGCTGTATGGCC
CCGACCTGCCAAGAATCTACCCCAGCTTTACCTACTACCACTCCGGCGAGAACCTGTACCTGAGCTGCTT
CGCCGATAGCAACCCTCCTGCCGAGTACAGCTGGACCATCAACGGCAAGTTTCAGCTGAGCGGCCAGAAG
CTGTTCATTCCTCAGATCACCACCAAGCACAGCGGCCTGTATGCCTGTTCTGTGCGGAATAGCGCCACCG
GCATGGAAAGCAGCAAGAGCATGACCGTGAAGGTGTCAGCCCCTAGCGGAACAGGACATCTGCCTGGCCT
GAATCCTCTTGGCGCGCCGGGCGGCGACAAGACCCACACCTGCCCCCCCTGCCCAGCTCCAGAACTGCTG
GGAGGGCCTTCCGTGTTCCTGTTCCCCCCCAAGCCCAAGGACACCCTGATGATCAGCAGGACCCCCGAGG
TGACCTGCGTGGTGGTGGCCGTGTCCCACGAGGACCCAGAGGTGAAGTTCAACTGGTACGTGGACGGCGT
GGAGGTGCACAACGCCAAGACCAAGCCCAGAGAGGAGCAGTACAACAGCACCTACAGGGTGGTGTCCGTG
CTGACCGTGCTGCACCAGGACTGGCTGAACGGCAAAGAATACAAGTGCAAAGTCTCCAACAAGGCCCTGG
CTGCCCCAATCGAAAAGACAATCAGCAAGGCCAAGGGCCAGCCACGGGAGCCCCAGGTGTACACCCTGCC
CCCCAGCCGGGAGGAGATGACCAAGAACCAGGTGTCCCTGACCTGTCTGGTGAAGGGCTTCTACCCCAGC
GATATCGCCGTGGAGTGGGAGAGCAACGGCCAGCCCGAGAACAACTACAAGACCACCCCCCCAGTGCTGG
ACAGCGACGGCAGCTTCTTCCTGTACAGCAAGCTGACCGTGGACAAGTCCAGGTGGCAGCAGGGCAACGT
GTTCAGCTGCAGCGTGATGCACGAGGCCCTGCACAACCACTACACCCAGAAGTCCCTGAGCCTGAGCCCC
GGCGGCAGCGGTCTTAATGATATTTTCGAGGCTCAGAAGATTGAGTGGCATGAACACCACCACCATCACC
ACTAAGGCCGGCCTGTAGTCACTGGCACAACGCGTTACCCGGTAAGCCAATCGGGTATACACGGTCGTCA
TACTGCAGACAGGGTTCTTCTACTTTGCAAGATAGTCTTGAGTAGTAAAATAAATAGATAGAGAAAATCA
GCCTCGACTGTGCCTTCTAGTTGCCAGCCATCTGTTGTTTGCCCCTCCCCCGTGCCTTCCTTGACCCTGG
AAGGTGCCACTCCCACTGTCCTTTCCTAATAAAATGAGGAAATTGCATCACAACACTCAACCCTATCTCG
GTCTATTCTTTTGATTTATAAGGGATTTTGCCGATTTCGGCCTATTGGTTAAAAAATGAGCTGATTTAAC
AAAAATTTAACGCGAATTAATTCTGTGGAATGTGTGTCAGTTAGGGTGTGGAAAGTCCCCAGGCTCCCCA
GCAGGCAGAAGTATGCAAAGCATGCATCTCAATTAGTCAGCAACCAGGTGTGGAAAGTCCCCAGGCTCCC
CAGCAGGCAGAAGTATGCAAAGCATGCATCTCAATTAGTCAGCAACCATAGTCCCGCCCCTAACTCCGCC
CATCCCGCCCCTAACTCCGCCCAGTTCCGCCCATTCTCCGCCCCATGGCTGACTAATTTTTTTTATTTAT
GCAGAGGCCGAGGCCGCCTCTGCCTCTGAGCTATTCCAGAAGTAGTGAGGAGGCTTTTTTGGAGGCCTAG
GCTTTTGCAAAAAGCTCCCGGGAGCTTGTATATCCATTTTCGGATCTGATCAGCACGTGTTGACAATTAA
TCATCGGCATAGTATATCGGCATAGTATAATACGACAAGGTGAGGAACTAAACCATGACCGAGTACAAGC
CCACGGTGCGCCTCGCCACCCGCGACGACGTCCCCAGGGCCGTACGCACCCTCGCCGCCGCGTTCGCCGA
CTACCCCGCCACGCGCCACACCGTCGATCCGGACCGCCACATCGAGCGGGTCACCGAGCTGCAAGAACTC
TTCCTCACGCGCGTCGGGCTCGACATCGGCAAGGTGTGGGTCGCGGACGACGGCGCCGCGGTGGCGGTCT
GGACCACGCCGGAGAGCGTCGAAGCGGGGGCGGTGTTCGCCGAGATCGGCCCGCGCATGGCCGAGTTGAG
CGGTTCCCGGCTGGCCGCGCAGCAACAGATGGAAGGCCTCCTGGCGCCGCACCGGCCCAAGGAGCCCGCG
TGGTTCCTGGCCACCGTCGGCGTCTCGCCCGACCACCAGGGCAAGGGTCTGGGCAGCGCCGTCGTGCTCC
CCGGAGTGGAGGCGGCCGAGCGCGCCGGGGTGCCCGCCTTCCTGGAGACATCCGCGCCCCGCAACCTCCC
CTTCTACGAGCGGCTCGGCTTCACCGTCACCGCCGACGTCGAGGTGCCCGAAGGACCGCGCACCTGGTGC
ATGACCCGCAAGCCCGGTGCCTGACACGTGCTACGAGATTTCGATTCCACCGCCGCCTTCTATGAAAGGT
TGGGCTTCGGAATCGTTTTCCGGGACGCCGGCTGGATGATCCTCCAGCGCGGGGATCTCATGCTGGAGTT
CTTCGCCCACCCCAACTTGTTTATTGCAGCTTATAATGGTTACAAATAAAGCAATAGCATCACAAATTTC
ACAAATAAAGCATTTTTTTCACTGCATTCTAGTTGTGGTTTGTCCAAACTCATCAATGTATCTTATCATG
TCTGTATACCGTCGACCTCTAGCTAGAGCTTGGCGTAATCATGGTCATTACCAATGCTTAATCAGTGAGG
CACCTATCTCAGCGATCTGTCTATTTCGTTCATCCATAGTTGCCTGACTCCCCGTCGTGTAGATAACTAC
GATACGGGAGGGCTTACCATCTGGCCCCAGCGCTGCGATGATACCGCGAGAACCACGCTCACCGGCTCCG
GATTTATCAGCAATAAACCAGCCAGCCGGAAGGGCCGAGCGCAGAAGTGGTCCTGCAACTTTATCCGCCT
CCATCCAGTCTATTAATTGTTGCCGGGAAGCTAGAGTAAGTAGTTCGCCAGTTAATAGTTTGCGCAACGT
TGTTGCCATCGCTACAGGCATCGTGGTGTCACGCTCGTCGTTTGGTATGGCTTCATTCAGCTCCGGTTCC
CAACGATCAAGGCGAGTTACATGATCCCCCATGTTGTGCAAAAAAGCGGTTAGCTCCTTCGGTCCTCCGA
TCGTTGTCAGAAGTAAGTTGGCCGCAGTGTTATCACTCATGGTTATGGCAGCACTGCATAATTCTCTTAC
TGTCATGCCATCCGTAAGATGCTTTTCTGTGACTGGTGAGTACTCAACCAAGTCATTCTGAGAATAGTGT
ATGCGGCGACCGAGTTGCTCTTGCCCGGCGTCAATACGGGATAATACCGCGCCACATAGCAGAACTTTAA
AAGTGCTCATCATTGGAAAACGTTCTTCGGGGCGAAAACTCTCAAGGATCTTACCGCTGTTGAGATCCAG
TTCGATGTAACCCACTCGTGCACCCAACTGATCTTCAGCATCTTTTACTTTCACCAGCGTTTCTGGGTGA
GCAAAAACAGGAAGGCAAAATGCCGCAAAAAAGGGAATAAGGGCGACACGGAAATGTTGAATACTCATAT
TCTTCCTT
