>Addgene plasmid #156827 | pD649-HAsp-PSG3-Fc(DAPA)-AviTag-6xHis | depositor partial sequence | sequence record 302764 | insert (secreted protein)
CAAGTGACAATTGAGGCCGAGCCTACAAAGGTGTCCAAGGGCAAAGATGTGCTGCTGCTGGTGCACAACC
TGCCTCAGAATCTGGCCGGCTACATCTGGTACAAGGGCCAGATGAAGGACCTGTACCACTACATCACCAG
CTACGTGGTGGACGGCCAGATCATCATCTACGGCCCTGCCTACAGCGGCAGAGAAACCGTGTACAGCAAT
GCCAGCCTGCTGATCCAGAACGTGACAAGAGAGGATGCCGGCAGCTACACCCTGCACATTGTGAAGAGAG
GCGACGGCACAAGAGGCGAGACAGGCCACTTCACCTTCACACTGTACCTGGAAACCCCTAAGCCTAGCAT
CAGCAGCTCCAATCTGTACCCCAGAGAAGATATGGAAGCCGTGTCTCTGACCTGCGATCCCGAGACACCT
GATGCCTCTTACCTGTGGTGGATGAACGGCCAGAGCCTGCCTATGACACACAGCCTGCAGCTGAGCAAGA
ACAAGCGGACCCTGTTCCTGTTCGGCGTGACCAAGTACACAGCCGGACCTTACGAGTGCGAGATCAGAAA
CCCTGTGTCCGCCAGCAGATCTGACCCCGTGACACTGAATCTGCTGCCCAAGCTGCCTAAGCCTTACATC
ACGATCAACAACCTGAATCCGCGCGAGAACAAGGACGTGCTGGCCTTTACATGCGAGCCCAAGAGCGAGA
ACTACACCTATATCTGGTGGCTGAATGGACAGTCCCTGCCTGTGTCTCCCAGAGTGAAGAGGCCCATCGA
GAACAGAATCCTGATCCTGCCTAGCGTGACCAGAAACGAGACAGGGCCCTACCAGTGCGAAATCCAGGAC
AGATACGGCGGCATTCGGAGCTACCCTGTGACTCTGAACGTGCTGTATGGCCCCGACCTGCCAAGAATCT
ACCCCAGCTTTACCTACTACCACTCCGGCGAGAACCTGTACCTGAGCTGCTTCGCCGATAGCAACCCTCC
TGCCGAGTACAGCTGGACCATCAACGGCAAGTTTCAGCTGAGCGGCCAGAAGCTGTTCATTCCTCAGATC
ACCACCAAGCACAGCGGCCTGTATGCCTGTTCTGTGCGGAATAGCGCCACCGGCATGGAAAGCAGCAAGA
GCATGACCGTGAAGGTGTCAGCCCCTAGCGGAACAGGACATCTGCCTGGCCTGAATCCTCTT
